>Addgene plasmid #152116 | pGBW-m4134093 | addgene full sequence | sequence record 300776 | Addgene NGS Result
CACCATGGATTTGTTTATGAGAATCTTCACAATTGGAACTGTAACTTTGAAGCAAGGTGAAATCAAGGAT
GCTACTCCTTCAGATTTTGTTCGCGCTACTGCAACGATACCGATACAAGCCTCACTCCCTTTCGGATGGC
TTATTGTTGGCGTTGCACTTCTTGCTGTTTTTCAGAGCGCTTCCAAAATCATAACCCTCAAAAAGAGATG
GCAACTAGCACTCTCCAAGGGTGTTCACTTTGTTTGCAACTTGCTGTTGTTGTTTGTAACAGTTTACTCA
CACCTTTTGCTCGTTGCTGCTGGCCTTGAAGCCCCTTTTCTCTATCTTTATGCTTTAGTCTACTTCTTGC
AGAGTATAAACTTTGTAAGAATAATAATGAGGCTTTGGCTTTGCTGGAAATGCCGTTCCAAAAACCCATT
ACTTTATGATGCCAACTATTTTCTTTGCTGGCATACTAATTGTTACGACTATTGTATACCTTACAATAGT
GTAACTTCTTCAATTGTCATTACTTCAGGTGATGGCACAACAAGTCCTATTTCTGAACATGACTACCAGA
TTGGTGGTTATACTGAAAAATGGGAATCTGGAGTAAAAGACTGTGTTGTATTACACAGTTACTTCACTTC
AGACTATTACCAGCTGTACTCAACTCAATTGAGTACAGACACTGGTGTTGAACATGTTACCTTCTTCATC
TACAATAAAATTGTTGATGAGCCTGAAGAACATGTCCAAATTCACACAATCGACGGTTCATCCGGAGTTG
TTAATCCAGTAATGGAACCAATTTATGATGAACCGACGACGACTACTAGCGTGCCTTTGGAAAACCTTTA
CTTTCAGTCGGGGAAACCTATACCCAATCCACTTCTCGGCTTAGATTCTACCTAAGCTAGCTTGACTGAC
TGAGATACAGCGTACCTTCAGCTCACAGACATGATAAGATACATTGATGAGTTTGGACAAACCACAACTA
GAATGCAGTGAAAAAAATGCTTTATTTGTGAAATTTGTGATGCTATTGCTTTATTTGTAACCATTATAAG
CTGCAATAAACAAGTTAACAACAACAATTGCATTCATTTTATGTTTCAGGTTCAGGGGGAGGTGTGGGAG
GTTTTTTAAAGCAAGTAAAACCTCTACAAATGTGGTATTGGCCCATCTCTATCGGTATCGTAGCATAACC
CCTTGGGGCCTCTAAACGGGTCTTGAGGGGTTTTTTGTGCCCCTCGGGCCGGATTGCTATCTACCGGCAT
TGGCGCAGAAAAAAATGCCTGATGCGACGCTGCGCGTCTTATACTCCCACATATGCCAGATTCAGCAACG
GATACGGCTTCCCCAACTTGCCCACTTCCATACGTGTCCTCCTTACCAGAAATTTATCCTTAAGGTCGTC
AGCTATCCTGCAGGCGATCTCTCGATTTCGATCAAGACATTCCTTTAATGGTCTTTTCTGGACACCACTA
GGGGTCAGAAGTAGTTCATCAAACTTTCTTCCCTCCCTAATCTCATTGGTTACCTTGGGCTATCGAAACT
TAATTAACCAGTCAAGTCAGCTACTTGGCGAGATCGACTTGTCTGGGTTTCGACTACGCTCAGAATTGCG
TCAGTCAAGTTCGATCTGGTCCTTGCTATTGCACCCGTTCTCCGATTACGAGTTTCATTTAAATCATGTG
AGCAAAAGGCCAGCAAAAGGCCAGGAACCGTAAAAAGGCCGCGTTGCTGGCGTTTTTCCATAGGCTCCGC
CCCCCTGACGAGCATCACAAAAATCGACGCTCAAGTCAGAGGTGGCGAAACCCGACAGGACTATAAAGAT
ACCAGGCGTTTCCCCCTGGAAGCTCCCTCGTGCGCTCTCCTGTTCCGACCCTGCCGCTTACCGGATACCT
GTCCGCCTTTCTCCCTTCGGGAAGCGTGGCGCTTTCTCATAGCTCACGCTGTAGGTATCTCAGTTCGGTG
TAGGTCGTTCGCTCCAAGCTGGGCTGTGTGCACGAACCCCCCGTTCAGCCCGACCGCTGCGCCTTATCCG
GTAACTATCGTCTTGAGTCCAACCCGGTAAGACACGACTTATCGCCACTGGCAGCAGCCACTGGTAACAG
GATTAGCAGAGCGAGGTATGTAGGCGGTGCTACAGAGTTCTTGAAGTGGTGGCCTAACTACGGCTACACT
AGAAGAACAGTATTTGGTATCTGCGCTCTGCTGAAGCCAGTTACCTTCGGAAAAAGAGTTGGTAGCTCTT
GATCCGGCAAACAAACCACCGCTGGTAGCGGTGGTTTTTTTGTTTGCAAGCAGCAGATTACGCGCAGAAA
AAAAGGATCTCAAGAAGATCCTTTGATCTTTTCTACGGGGTCTGACGCTCAGTGGAACGAAAACTCACGT
TAAGGGATTTTGGTCATGAGATTATCAAAAAGGATCTTCACCTAGATCCTTTTAAATTAAAAATGAAGTT
TTAAATCAATCTAAAGTATATATGAGTAAACTTGGTCTGACAGTTACCAATGCTTAATCAGTGAGGCACC
TATCTCAGCGATCTGTCTATTTCGTTCATCCATAGTTGCATTTAAATTTCCGAACTCTCCAAGGCCCTCG
TCGGAAAATCTTCAAACCTTTCGTCCGATCCATCTTGCAGGCTACCTCTCGAACGAACTATCGCAAGTCT
CTTGGCCGGCCTTGCGCCTTGGCTATTGCTTGGCAGCGCCTATCGCCAGGTATTACTCCAATCCCGAATA
TCCGAGATCGGGATCACCCGAGAGAAGTTCAACCTACATCCTCAATCCCGATCTATCCGAGATCCGAGGA
ATATCGAAATCGGGGCGCGCCTGGTGTACCGAGAACGATCCTCTCAGTGCGAGTCTCGACGATCCATATC
GTTGCTTGGCAGTCAGCCAGTCGGAATCCAGCTTGGGACCCAGGAAGTCCAATCGTCAGATATTGTACTC
AAGCCTGGTCACGGCAGCGTACCGATCTGTTTAAACCTAGATATTGATAGTCTGATCGGTCAACGTATAA
TCGAGTCCTAGCTTTTGCAAACATCTATCAAGAGACAGGATCAGCAGGAGGCTTTCGCATGAGTATTCAA
CATTTCCGTGTCGCCCTTATTCCCTTTTTTGCGGCATTTTGCCTTCCTGTTTTTGCTCACCCAGAAACGC
TGGTGAAAGTAAAAGATGCTGAAGATCAGTTGGGTGCGCGAGTGGGTTACATCGAACTGGATCTCAACAG
CGGTAAGATCCTTGAGAGTTTTCGCCCCGAAGAACGCTTTCCAATGATGAGCACTTTTAAAGTTCTGCTA
TGTGGCGCGGTATTATCCCGTATTGACGCCGGGCAAGAGCAACTCGGTCGCCGCATACACTATTCTCAGA
ATGACTTGGTTGAGTATTCACCAGTCACAGAAAAGCATCTTACGGATGGCATGACAGTAAGAGAATTATG
CAGTGCTGCCATAACCATGAGTGATAACACTGCGGCCAACTTACTTCTGACAACGATTGGAGGACCGAAG
GAGCTAACCGCTTTTTTGCACAACATGGGGGATCATGTAACTCGCCTTGATCGTTGGGAACCGGAGCTGA
ATGAAGCCATACCAAACGACGAGCGTGACACCACGATGCCTGTAGCAATGGCAACAACCTTGCGTAAACT
ATTAACTGGCGAACTACTTACTCTAGCTTCCCGGCAACAGTTGATAGACTGGATGGAGGCGGATAAAGTT
GCAGGACCACTTCTGCGCTCGGCCCTTCCGGCTGGCTGGTTTATTGCTGATAAATCTGGAGCCGGTGAGC
GTGGGTCTCGCGGTATCATTGCAGCACTGGGGCCAGATGGTAAGCCCTCCCGTATCGTAGTTATCTACAC
GACGGGGAGTCAGGCAACTATGGATGAACGAAATAGACAGATCGCTGAGATAGGTGCCTCACTGATTAAG
CATTGGTAACCGATTCTAGGTGCATTGGCGCAGAAAAAAATGCCTGATGCGACGCTGCGCGTCTTATACT
CCCACATATGCCAGATTCAGCAACGGATACGGCTTCCCCAACTTGCCCACTTCCATACGTGTCCTCCTTA
CCAGAAATTTATCCTTAAGATCCCGAATCGTTTAAACTCGACTCTGGCTCTATCGAATCTCCGTCGTTTC
GAGCTTACGCGAACAGCCGTGGCGCTCATTTGCTCGTCGGGCATCGAATCTCGTCAGCTATCGTCAGCTT
ACCTTTTTGGCAGCGATCGCGGCTCCCGACATCTTGGACCATTAGCTCCACAGGTATCTTCTTCCCTCTA
GTGGTCATAACAGCAGCTTCAGCTACCTCTCAATTCAAAAAACCCCTCAAGACCCGTTTAGAGGCCCCAA
GGGGTTATGCTATCAATCGTTGCGTTACACACACAAAAAACCAACACACATCCATCTTCGATGGATAGCG
ATTTTATTATCTAACTGCTGATCGAGTGTAGCCAGATCTAGTAATCAATTACGGGGTCATTAGTTCATAG
CCCATATATGGAGTTCCGCGTTACATAACTTACGGTAAATGGCCCGCCTGGCTGACCGCCCAACGACCCC
CGCCCATTGACGTCAATAATGACGTATGTTCCCATAGTAACGCCAATAGGGACTTTCCATTGACGTCAAT
GGGTGGAGTATTTACGGTAAACTGCCCACTTGGCAGTACATCAAGTGTATCATATGCCAAGTACGCCCCC
TATTGACGTCAATGACGGTAAATGGCCCGCCTGGCATTATGCCCAGTACATGACCTTATGGGACTTTCCT
ACTTGGCAGTACATCTACGTATTAGTCATCGCTATTACCATGCTGATGCGGTTTTGGCAGTACATCAATG
GGCGTGGATAGCGGTTTGACTCACGGGGATTTCCAAGTCTCCACCCCATTGACGTCAATGGGAGTTTGTT
TTGGCACCAAAATCAACGGGACTTTCCAAAATGTCGTAACAACTCCGCCCCATTGACGCAAATGGGCGGT
AGGCGTGTACGGTGGGAGGTCTATATAAGCAGAGCTGGTTTAGTGAACCGTCAGATCAGATCTTTGTCGA
TCCTACCATCCACTCGACACACCCGCCAGCGGCCGC
Features (pLannotate 1.2.2; 16 found; start..end, strand, type, name):
      5..829     +  CDS            AP3A_SARS2: Experimental evidence at protein level: Swiss-Prot protein existence level 1. Plays a role in virus egress via lysosomal trafficking (PubMed:33157038, PubMed:33422265). Forms homotetrameric ion channels (viroporin) localized at endosomes and lysosomes, that may induce deacidification of lysosomes thereby allowing safe virion egress through lysosomal trafficking (By similarity) (PubMed:33157038, PubMed:33422265). Also blocks formation of autolysosomes through binding and sequestering host TMUB1/HOPS on late endosomes. This prevents fusion of autophagosomes with lysosomes, disrupting autophagy a
    945..1066    -  polyA_signal   SV40 poly(A) signal: SV40 polyadenylation signal
   1089..1158    -  CDS            large T antigen (fragment): large T antigen from SV40 (simian virus 40)
   1181..1227    +  terminator     T7 terminator: transcription terminator for bacteriophage T7 RNA polymerase
   1257..1393    +  terminator     rrnG terminator: transcription terminator from the E. coli ribosomal RNA rrnG operon (Albrechtsen et al., 1991)
   1438..1509    +  misc_feature   3' β-globin insulator: insulator downstream of the human β-globin locus (Farrell et al., 2002)
   1735..2323    -  rep_origin     ori: high-copy-number ColE1/pMB1/pBR322/pUC origin of replication
   2495..2559    -  CDS            bla(M) (fragment): β-lactamase lacking the signal sequence; bla(M); allows cytosolic expression of β-lactamase
   3069..3929    +  CDS            AmpR: β-lactamase; bla; confers resistance to ampicillin, carbenicillin, and related antibiotics
   3942..4078    +  terminator     rrnG terminator: transcription terminator from the E. coli ribosomal RNA rrnG operon (Albrechtsen et al., 1991)
   4230..4301    +  misc_feature   5' β-globin insulator: insulator upstream of the human β-globin locus (Farrell et al., 2002)
   4306..4352    -  terminator     T7 terminator: transcription terminator for bacteriophage T7 RNA polymerase
   4370..4418    -  polyA_signal   poly(A) signal: synthetic polyadenylation signal
   4499..4802    +  enhancer       CMV enhancer: human cytomegalovirus immediate early enhancer
   4875..4892    -  promoter       CMV promoter (fragment): human cytomegalovirus (CMV) immediate early promoter
   4955..5006    +  promoter       CMVd2 promoter: truncated human cytomegalovirus (CMV) immediate early promoter that yields moderately reduced expression relative to the full-length promoter
