[The description below was written by a language model from this plasmid's Addgene catalogue record and pLannotate feature annotations shown in this document.]
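Description:
pGBW-m4134093 is a mammalian expression plasmid carrying the wild-type ORF3a coding sequence of SARS-CoV-2 in the pTwist_CMV_6 backbone. It is propagated in E. coli as a high-copy plasmid through a ColE1/pUC-type origin and selected with ampicillin via a full-length β-lactamase (AmpR) gene. The sequenced record is about 5.1 kb, consistent with a roughly 4.2 kb backbone plus an insert of about 0.8 kb. No mammalian selection marker is annotated or listed, so the record is consistent with transient expression rather than stable selection.

Expression is driven by the human cytomegalovirus immediate-early enhancer and promoter. The annotation software resolves the promoter only as a short fragment plus a truncated CMVd2-type element, lying just upstream of the ORF3a reading frame across the origin of the circular map. An SV40 polyadenylation signal is annotated downstream of the coding sequence, on the opposite strand. The catalogue entry states that the backbone supplies a C-terminal V5 epitope preceded by a TEV protease cleavage site, which would allow antibody detection or pull-down and subsequent tag removal. These tag elements are not separately called in the feature table, although there is unannotated space between the end of ORF3a and the poly(A) signal. The cassette and bacterial module are flanked by 5' and 3' β-globin insulator elements, T7 and rrnG transcription terminators and a synthetic poly(A) signal, which serve to limit read-through between units.

ORF3a is annotated as a viroporin that localises to endosomes and lysosomes and affects virion egress and autophagy. The plasmid is suited to expressing tagged ORF3a in mammalian cells for localisation, interaction or functional studies.
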