Addgene plasmid #152116: pGBW-m4134093
Purpose: Mammalian expression plasmid for SARS-CoV-2 ORF3a protein
Depositing lab: Ginkgo Bioworks & Benjie Chen. Depositing organization: Ginkgo Bioworks.
Backbone
  Vector backbone: pTwist_CMV_6
  Backbone size w/o insert (bp): 4180
  Vector type: Mammalian Expression
Growth in bacteria
  Bacterial resistance: Ampicillin, 100 μg/mL
  Growth temperature: 37°C
  Growth strain: DH5alpha
  Copy number: High Copy
Gene/Insert
  Gene/Insert name: SARS-CoV-2 ORF3a protein
  Species: Severe acute respiratory syndrome coronavirus 2
  Insert size (bp): 821
  Mutation: wt
  Entrez Gene: ORF3a (a.k.a. GU280_gp03)
  Promoter: CMV
  Tag / fusion protein: Cleavable TEV;V5 (C terminal on backbone)
  Cloning method: Unknown
Resource information
  A portion of this plasmid was derived from a plasmid made by: GinkgoBioworks
Depositor comments: NCBI reference sequence: YP_009724391.1
How to cite: pGBW-m4134093 was a gift from Ginkgo Bioworks & Benjie Chen (Addgene plasmid # 152116 ; http://n2t.net/addgene:152116 ; RRID:Addgene_152116)
